Addgene plasmid #41453: TAL-1GC2
Depositing lab: Veit Hornung. Depositing organization: Universitaetsklinikum Bonn. Publication: A ligation-independent cloning technique for high-throughput assembly of transcription activator-like effector genes. Schmid-Burgk JL, Schmidt T, Kaiser V, Honing K, Hornung V. Nat Biotechnol. 2012 Dec 16. doi: 10.1038/nbt.2460. PubMed 23242165.
Backbone
  Vector backbone: Custom backbone
  Backbone size w/o insert (bp): 2961
  Vector type: PCR Cloning Vector
Growth in bacteria
  Bacterial resistance: Ampicillin, 100 μg/mL
  Growth temperature: 37°C
  Growth strain: DH10B
  Copy number: High Copy
Gene/Insert
  Gene/Insert name: 1GC2
  Species: Synthetic
  Insert size (bp): 205
  Cloning method: Unknown
  Sequencing primers: 5′ M13_pUC_fwd; 3′ M13_pUC_rev
Terms and licenses: Academic/Nonprofit Terms; Industry Terms: Not Available to Industry
How to cite: TAL-1GC2 was a gift from Veit Hornung (Addgene plasmid # 41453 ; http://n2t.net/addgene:41453 ; RRID:Addgene_41453)
