[The description below was written by a language model from this plasmid's Addgene catalogue record.]
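Description:
TAL-1GC2 is a small bacterial cloning plasmid that serves as a storage vector for one module of a transcription activator-like effector (TALE) assembly library. The backbone is described only as a custom PCR cloning vector of about 2.96 kb. It is maintained at high copy number in E. coli under ampicillin selection. The record does not name the origin of replication, but the use of M13/pUC forward and reverse sequencing primers indicates that the insert is flanked by standard pUC-type primer binding sites. No feature table is provided, so individual backbone elements cannot be confirmed beyond this.

The insert, 1GC2, is a synthetic fragment of about 205 bp. That length is consistent with two TALE repeat units, and the name suggests a two-repeat block recognising the bases G and C, with the flanking numbers probably marking its position or junction type in the assembly scheme. This reading is inferred from the name and the associated publication title and is not stated in the record. There is no indication of a promoter, tag or reporter, as expected for a part-donor plasmid not intended for expression.

The associated work describes a ligation-independent cloning method for high-throughput assembly of TALE genes. TAL-1GC2 is therefore best understood as one library component from which the repeat fragment is recovered and joined in order with other modules to build custom DNA-binding arrays. Such arrays are commonly used in designer nucleases or transcriptional regulators. The cloning method used to build this plasmid is listed as unknown.
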