>Addgene plasmid #41453 | TAL-1GC2 | depositor partial sequence | sequence record 55322 | TAL-1GC2 sequence 205 bps
GAATGCAGACACCCGACCAAGTTGTGGCCATTGCCAGCAACAAGGGAGGGAAACAAGCATTGGAGACTGT
CCAACGGCTCCTTCCCGTGTTGTGTCAAGCCCACGGTTTGACCCCTGCACAAGTGGTCGCCATCGCCTCC
CATGACGGCGGTAAGCAGGCCCTGGAAACAGTGCAACGGTTGCTCCCTGTCTTGTGTCTGCATTC
