>Addgene plasmid #41453 | TAL-1GC2 | addgene partial sequence | sequence record 55870 | M13_pUC_fwd
TCGAGCTCGGTACCTCGCGAATGCATCTAGATCCAAATGAATGCAGACACCCGACCAAGTTGTGGCCATT
GCCAGCAACAAGGGAGGGAAACAAGCATTGGAGACTGTCCAACGGCTCCTTCCCGTGTTGTGTCAAGCCC
ACGGTTTGACCCCTGCACAAGTGGTCGCCATCGCCTCCCATGACGGCGGTAAGCAGGCCCTGGAAACAGT
GCAACGGTTGCTCCCTGTCTTGTGTCTGCATTCCCAAATATCGGATCCCGGGCCCGTCGACTGCAGAGGC
CTGCATGCAAGCTTGGCGTAATCATGGTCATAGCTGTTTCCTGTGTGAAATTGTTATCCGCTCACAATTC
CACACAACATACGAGCCGGAAGCATAAAGTGTAAAGCCTGGGGTGCCTAATGAGTGAGCTAACTCACATT
AATTGCGTTGCGCTCACTGCCCGCTTTCCAGTCGGGAAACCTGTCGTGCCAGCTGCATTAATGAATCGGC
CAACGCGCGGGGAGAGGCGGTTTGCGTATTGGGCGCTCTTCCGCTTCCTCGCTCACTGACTCGCTGCGCT
CGGTCGTTCGGCTGCGGCGAGCGGTATCAGCTCACTCAAAGGCGGTAATACGGTTATCCACAGAATCAGG
GGATAACGCAGGAAAGAACATGTGAGCAAAAGGCCAGCAAAAGGCCAGGAACCGTAAAAAGGCCGCGTTG
CTGGCGTTTTTCCATAGGCTCCGCCCCCCTGACGAGCATCACAAAAATCGACGCTCAAGTCAGAGGTGGC
GAAACCCGACAGGACTATAAAGATACCAGGCGTTTCCCCCTGGAAGCTCCCTCGTGCGCTCTCCTGTTCC
GACCCTGCCGCTTACCGGATACCTGTCCGCCTTTCTCCCTTCGGGAAGCGTGGCGCTTTCTCATAGCTCA
CGCTGTAGGTATCTCAGT
